Addgene plasmid #26760: pCMV-Xist-PA
Depositing lab: Rudolf Jaenisch. Depositing organization: Whitehead Institute for Biomedical Research. Publication: A shift from reversible to irreversible X inactivation is triggered during ES cell differentiation. Wutz A, Jaenisch R. Mol Cell. 2000 Apr . 5(4):695-705. 10.1016/S1097-2765(00)80248-8 PubMed 10882105.
Backbone
  Vector backbone: pUHG17-1
  Backbone size w/o insert (bp): 4240
  Vector type: Mammalian Expression
Growth in bacteria
  Bacterial resistance: Ampicillin, 100 μg/mL
  Growth temperature: 37°C
  Growth strain: DH5alpha
  Copy number: High Copy
Gene/Insert
  Gene/Insert name: Xist
  Species: M. musculus (mouse)
  Insert size (bp): 15000
  Entrez Gene: Xist (a.k.a. A430022B11)
  Cloning method: Restriction Enzyme; 5′ cloning site SacII (not destroyed); 3′ cloning site SalI (not destroyed)
  Sequencing primers: 5′ n/a; 3′ n/a
Terms and licenses: Academic/Nonprofit Terms; Industry Terms: Not Available to Industry
How to cite: pCMV-Xist-PA was a gift from Rudolf Jaenisch (Addgene plasmid # 26760 ; http://n2t.net/addgene:26760 ; RRID:Addgene_26760)
