[The description below was written by a language model from this plasmid's Addgene catalogue record and pLannotate feature annotations shown in this document.]
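Description:
pCMV-Xist-PA is a mammalian expression plasmid built on the pUHG17-1 backbone (about 4.2 kb) that carries a roughly 15 kb mouse Xist insert, cloned between SacII and SalI sites that both remain intact. The sequenced construct totals just under 19 kb. In bacteria it is maintained by a high-copy ColE1/pUC-type origin and selected with ampicillin through the β-lactamase gene and its native promoter. No mammalian selection marker is annotated or listed in the record.

The human cytomegalovirus immediate-early enhancer and promoter sit at the start of the expression unit and drive constitutive transcription of the Xist sequence. Xist is the long non-coding RNA that coats the X chromosome and triggers its silencing. The annotation detects several copies of the conserved A-repeat near the 5′ end of the insert, a motif associated with the RNA's silencing function, as well as matches to conserved exon 1 and exon 4 elements further downstream.

Following the insert are a short pBluescript polylinker remnant and a VP16 activation domain segment. The VP16 segment is most likely left over from the transactivator originally carried by the backbone and not a designed part of the payload, although the record does not say so. Next come the rabbit β-globin intron, a β-globin exon fragment and the rabbit β-globin polyadenylation signal, which provide 3′ processing of the transcript and presumably account for the "PA" in the name. A small lacI fragment is also a backbone remnant.

The associated publication concerns reversible versus irreversible X inactivation during embryonic stem cell differentiation, which is consistent with using the plasmid for ectopic Xist expression in mammalian cells.
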