Features (pLannotate 1.2.2; 19 found; start..end, strand, type, name):
      1..380     +  enhancer       CMV enhancer: human cytomegalovirus immediate early enhancer
    381..584     +  promoter       CMV promoter: human cytomegalovirus (CMV) immediate early promoter
   1024..1054    +  ncRNA          XIST A REPEAT (fragment): Accession: RF02162 - XIST RNA A repeat
   1142..1178    +  ncRNA          XIST A REPEAT: Accession: RF02162 - XIST RNA A repeat
   1192..1224    +  ncRNA          XIST A REPEAT (fragment): Accession: RF02162 - XIST RNA A repeat
   1258..1294    +  ncRNA          XIST A REPEAT: Accession: RF02162 - XIST RNA A repeat
   1303..1339    +  ncRNA          XIST A REPEAT: Accession: RF02162 - XIST RNA A repeat
   1356..1393    +  ncRNA          XIST A REPEAT: Accession: RF02162 - XIST RNA A repeat
   2899..2979    -  ncRNA          Xist exon1: Accession: RF01880 - X-chromosome inactivation gene exon 1
  10439..10564   +  ncRNA          Xist exon4: Accession: RF01881 - X-chromosome inactivation gene exon 4
  15356..15379   +  misc_feature   MCS (fragment): pBluescript multiple cloning site
  15381..15614   +  CDS            VP16 AD: transcriptional activation domain of herpes simplex virus protein VP16 (Triezenberg et al., 1988; Cousens et al., 1989); UL48
  15654..16226   +  intron         β-globin intron: intron from rabbit β-globin gene
  16230..16352   +  CDS            HBB: HBB_COLGU - Experimental evidence at transcript level: Swiss-Prot protein existence level 2. Involved in oxygen transport from the lung to the various peripheral tissues. From Colobus guereza (Mantled guereza) (Eastern black-and-white colobus monkey).
  16423..16478   +  polyA_signal   β-globin poly(A) signal: rabbit β-globin polyadenylation signal (Gil and Proudfoot, 1987)
  16811..16864   -  CDS            lacI (fragment): lac repressor; lacI; The lac repressor binds to the lac operator to inhibit transcription in E. coli. This inhibition can be relieved by adding lactose or isopropyl-β-D-thiogalactopyranoside (IPTG).
  17047..17635   -  rep_origin     ori: high-copy-number ColE1/pMB1/pBR322/pUC origin of replication
  17806..18666   -  CDS            AmpR: β-lactamase; bla; confers resistance to ampicillin, carbenicillin, and related antibiotics
  18667..18771   -  promoter       AmpR promoter: bla
>Addgene plasmid #26760 | pCMV-Xist-PA | addgene full sequence | sequence record 324300 | Addgene NGS Result
GACATTGATTATTGACTAGTTATTAATAGTAATCAATTACGGGGTCATTAGTTCATAGCCCATATATGGA
GTTCCGCGTTACATAACTTACGGTAAATGGCCCGCCTGGCTGACCGCCCAACGACCCCCGCCCATTGACG
TCAATAATGACGTATGTTCCCATAGTAACGCCAATAGGGACTTTCCATTGACGTCAATGGGTGGAGTATT
TACGGTAAACTGCCCACTTGGCAGTACATCAAGTGTATCATATGCCAAGTACGCCCCCTATTGACGTCAA
TGACGGTAAATGGCCCGCCTGGCATTATGCCCAGTACATGACCTTATGGGACTTTCCTACTTGGCAGTAC
ATCTACGTATTAGTCATCGCTATTACCATGGTGATGCGGTTTTGGCAGTACATCAATGGGCGTGGATAGC
GGTTTGACTCACGGGGATTTCCAAGTCTCCACCCCATTGACGTCAATGGGAGTTTGTTTTGGCACCAAAA
TCAACGGGACTTTCCAAAATGTCGTAACAACTCCGCCCCATTGACGCAAATGGGCGGTAGGCGTGTACGG
TGGGAGGTCTATATAAGCAGAGCTCGTTTAGTGAACCGTCAGATCGCCTGGAGACGCCATCCACGCTGTT
TTGACCTCCATAGAAGACACCGGGACCGATCCAGCCTCCGCGGATCAGTTAAAGGCGTGCAACGGCTTGC
TCCAGCCATGTTTGCTCGTTTCCCGTGGATGTGCGGTTCTTCCGTGGTTTCTCTCCATCTAAGGAGCTTT
GGGGGAACATTTTTAGTTCCCCTACCACCAAGCCTTATGGCTTATTTAAGAAAACATATCAAAATTCCAC
GAGATTTTTGACGTTTTGATATGTTCTGGTAAGATTTTTTTTTTGACATGTCCTCCATACTTTTTGATAT
TTGTAATATTTTCAGTCAATTTTTCATTTTTAAGGAATATTTCTTTGTTGTGCCTTTTGGTTGATACTTG
TGTGTGTATGGTGGACTTACCTTTCTTTCATTGTTTATATATTCTTGCCCATCGGGGCCACGGATACCTG
TGTGTCCTCCCCGCCATTCCATGCCCAACGGGGTTTTGGATACTTACCTGCCTTTTCATTCTTTTTTTTT
CTTATTATTTTTTTTTCTAAACTTGCCCATCTGGGCTGTGGATACCTGCTTTTATTCTTTTTTTCTTCTC
CTTAGCCCNATCGGGGCCATGGATACCTGCTTTTTGTAAAAAAAAAAAAAAAAAAAAAAAACCTTTCTCG
GTCCATCGGGACCTCGGATACCTGCGTTTAGTCTTTTTTTCCCATGCCCAACGGGGCCTCGGATACCTGC
TGTTATTATTTTTTTTTCTTTTTCTTTTGCCCATCGGGGCTGTGGATACCTGCTTTAAATTTTTTTTTTC
ACGGCCCAACGGGGCGCTTGGTGGATGGAAATATGGTTTTGTGAGTTATTGCACTACCTGGAATATCTAT
GCCTCTTATTTGCGTGTACTGTTGCTGCTGATCGTTTGGTGCTGTGTGAGTGAACCTATGGCTTAGAAAA
ACGACTTTGCTCTTAAACTGAGTGGGTGTTCAGGGCGTGGAGAGCCCGCGTCCGCCATTATGGCTTCTGC
GTGATACGGCTATTCTCGAGCCAGTTACGCCAAGAATTAGGACACCGAGGAGCACAGCGGACTGGATAAA
AGCAACCAATTGCGCTGCGCTAGCTAAAGGCTTTCTTTATATGTGCGGGGTTGCGGGATTCGCCTTGATT
TGTGGTAGCATTTGCGGGGTTGTGCTAGCCGGAAGTAGAAAGCCAAGGAGTGCTCGTATTAGTGTGCGGT
GTTGCGCGGAAGCCGCAGAGGACTAGGGGATAGGGCTCAGCGTGGGTGTGGGGATTGGGCAGGGTGTGTG
TGCATATGGACCCCTGGCGCGGTCCCCCGTGGCTTTAAGGGCTGCTCAGAAGTCTATAAAATGGCGGCTC
GGGGGCTCCACCCGAGGCTCGACAGCCCAATCTTTGTTCTGGTGTGTAGCAATGGATTATAGGACATTTA
GGTCGTACAGGAAAAGATGGCGGCTCAAGTTCTTGGTGCGGTATAACGCAAAGGGCTTTGTGTGTCACAT
GTCAGCTTCATGTCTGAGTTAGCCTGGAGAGGTGGCACATGCTCTTGAATGTGTCTAAGATGGCGGAAGT
CATGTGACCTGCCCTCTAGTGGTTTCTTTCAGTGATTTTTTTTTTGGCGGGCTTTAGCTACTTGGCGGGC
TTTGCCCGAGGGTACACTTGGTGCATTATGGTAGGGTGTGGTTGGTCCTACCTTGTGCCACTCGAAGCTG
AGGCAAGGCTAAGTGGAAGTGTTGGTTGCCACTTGACGTAACTCGTCAGAAATGGGCACAAGTGTGAAAG
TGTTGGTGTTTGCTTGACTTCCAGTTAGAAATGTGCATTATTGCTTGGTGGCCAGGATGGAATTAGACTG
TGATGAGTCACTGTCCCATAAGGACGTGAGTTTCGCTTGGTACTTCACGTGTGTCTTTAGTCATCATTTT
TTCGAAGTGCCTGCCCAGGTCGGGAGAGCGCATGCTTGCAATTCTAACACTGAAGTGTTGGATGATGTCG
GATCCGATTCGAGAGACCGAGGCTGCGGGTTCTTGGTCGATGTAAATCATTGAAACCTCACCTATTAAAA
GAAAGAAAAGTATCTAAGGCCATTTCAAGGACATTTGACTCATCCGCTTGCGTTCATAGTCTCTTACAGT
GCTCTATACGTGGCGGTGCAAACTAAAACTCAGCCCGTTCCATTCCTTTGTATTGTTCAGTGGCTAGTCT
ACTTACACCTTGGCCTCTGATTTAGCCAGCACTGATCTCAAGCGGTTCTCTAAGCCTACTGGGTATAAGT
GGTGACTTTGGCCAGAGTCATAGTGGATCACAAATCACTGGTGAAGAGGTAGAATCCTACCTTCTTCCAA
AATCTACCCCATGACTATTGCTGGGGTTGCATTTTGATTTCAATGAATATTTTGGATGCCAACGACACGT
CTGATAGTGTGCTTTGCTAGTGTTTGAATTTAAAACCGAAGTGATTGTTTTCAAAATGTATTTACGGATT
TGCTTACTTGTTGAATTCATTTTAATTACCTTTAGTGAATTGTTACTTTGGAGTCCTTAAAGTTTTCAAT
AATTTTTTTGGCAGATGATACTCAAATTACTTGGCACTTAAATGTACTTTCTTTCAAACTCATCCACCGA
GCTACTCTTCAAATTTTTAAGTCTTATAACACAGATACTGTTAATGTAAAGTGAACATTATGACTGGATG
TCAGGAGTATTTGAGGTTCTATACCAGTTCAGGCTTTGCTTTTGTTGCTATTGTTGATGCTATATTGACT
AATGGTTTTACTTGTCAGCAAGAGCCTTGAATTGTAATGCTCTGTGTCCTCTATCAGACTTACTGTTATA
ATAGTAATATTAAGGCCTACATTTCAACTTTCTGTGTGTTCTTGCCTTTATGGCATCTAGATTCTCCTCA
AGACTCAGCAAATAGTGCTGCTGCTATTGCTGCCCCAGCCCCAGGCCCAGCCCCAGCCCCTGCCCCAGCC
CCAGCCCCAGCCCCTGCCCCAGCCCCAGCCCCTGCCCCTGCCCCAGCCCCTGCCCCAGCCCCAGCCCCAG
CCCCTACCCCTGCCCCTGCCCCTGCCCCACCCAACCAACCCAATCCAGTCCAGCCCTGCCCCAGCCCAGT
CCTAGCCCCAGGCCCAGATACTTTCAGACCTATCCCAAGCCCACTTCTACTTAGAGAAATTCGAATCTTC
ATTGATTCAGTGCTAAAATGCAGTGTCCATCACTCAGCCTATAAGACTGAGACAGCCCATCTATACCCCC
TCCATACTGACTTCTAGAGTCATGGAATTTCACTTAATGCATAGAATCGTATTGCTAAAATGCAGTGCCC
ATCACTCAGCCTATAAGACTGAGATAGCCCATCTATACCCCCTCCATACTGACTTACAGAGTCATGGAGT
TTCACTTAATGCATGCAGTCCTATTGCTAAAATGCAGTGCCCATAACTCAGCCTATAAGACTGAGATAGC
CCATTTATACCCCATACCCCCTCCATACTGACTTCTAGGGTCATGGAATTTCACTTAATACATAGAATCG
TATTGCTAAAATGCAGTGTCCATCACTCAGTCTATAAGACTGAGATATCCCTATGTATACCCCATACTCC
CTCCATACTGACTTCCAGAGTCATAGAATTTCACTTTGCATACGGTCCTATTGCTAAAATGCAGTGTCCA
TCACTCAGTCTATAAGACTGAGATATCCCTATGTATACCCCATACTCCCTCCATACTGACTTCCAGAGTC
ATAGAATTTCACTTTGCATACGGTCCTATTGCTAAAATGCAGTGCCCATCACTCAGCCTATAAGACTGAG
ATAGCCCATCTATACCCCCTCCATACTGACTTCCAGAGTCATGGAATTTCACTTAATGCATGCAGTCCTA
TTGCTAAAATGCAGTGCCCATCACTCAGCCTATAAGACTGAGATAGCCCATCTATACCCCATACCCCCTC
CATACTGACTTCCAGAGTCATGGAATTTCACTTAATGCATGCAGTCCTATTGCTAAAATGCAGTGCCCAT
CACTCAGCCTATAAGACTGAGATAGCCCATCTATACCCACTCCATACTGACTTCCAGAGTCATGGAATTT
CACTTAATGCATGCAGTCCTATTGCTAAAATGCAGTGCCCATCACTCAGCCTATAAGACTGAGATAGCCC
ATCTATACCCACTCCATACTGACTTCCAGAGTCATGGAGTTTCACTTAATGCATGCAGTCCTATTGCTAA
AATGCAGTGCCCATAACTCAGCCTATAAGACTGAGATAGCCCATTTATACCCCATACCCCCTCCATACTG
ACTTCTAGGGTCATGGAATTTCACTTAATGCATAGAATCGTATTGCTAAAATGCAGTGTCCATTACTCAG
CCTATAAGACTGAGATATCCCTATGTATACCCCATACCCCCTCCATACTGACTTCCAGAGACATAGAATT
TCACTTTGCATACGGTCCTATTGCTAAAATGCAGTGCCCATCACTCAGCCTATAAGACTGAGATATCCCT
ATCTATACCCTCTACCCCCTCCATACTGACTTCCAGAGTCATGGAATTTCACATAATGTATAGATTTCTA
TTGCTAAAATGCAGTGCCCATAACTCAGCCTATAAGACTGAGATAGCCCATCTATACCCCCTCCATACTG
AGTTCCAGAGTCATGGAATTTCACTTAATGCATAGAATCGTATTGCTAAAATGCAGTGCCCATCACTCAG
CCTATAAGACTGAGCCCATCTATACCCCATACCCCCTCCATACTGACTTCCAGAGTCATGGAATTTCACT
TTGCATACAGTCCTACTTTACTTGTCCATGGACAAGTAAACAAAGAACTCTTGTCCTTCATGTTAATCAA
GATACACCAATCAAACAAGAGTTTTATATCAGAGACTTGCCATGGAGGTATCATCTCTCAAGTCTCCTTT
CCTTTAAGGAAAGAAAACCATTCTGTCATTGCTGTAGTAGTCACAGTCCCAAGTTTCTAAGCAGTGTTCA
GTCGTCTTTTCTCATGTATTACCTTGAGTACTGAATAATTCTGTCAGAAATATTTTGTCCATTGGATTAG
ACTTTAGCTAGTCCAGCCCTGTGTGCATTTAGCAAAGGGGCAAACACAGGTCTGTTATCAGACAGTTAAA
GTGCTCAGTCCCAATTTTCAAGGCATTGGCCATTAAAGGGGGTAGAATACTATATACTGTTGGCATGCTG
TCATGGGTGCTATCGCCCCAGGTCACATCTTTCTAACTGATGGAGATACATTTATTTGCTCATGATATTG
TATACTAGTCTCACATGCTTTCTTATTTCAGCCAAAAACCTCTGCACTGGAACATTTTATGTGGATAATC
CTGACTAGGAATTGAGTCTTTTCTCAAGGTCCTAATACTACCCTTGCTTTATGTAAAGAGGGTGCTGATT
ACTTAATGCCTCTTACACAATTGTGCAAAATTGCAGTTGTTCAAGTCCCCTTCTGTTAGTAACCAAGATC
CCATACCCTCATACCCTAATGGGTGACAATCAAGGGTGCCAACCAATGAGACCACTTCTCTGTTCTGGTC
TTTCTGCTGTGCTGGGGAATCAAACCTTGAGTCTTGTGTACGCTAGTAAAGCACTGTCATAGAGCTACAG
CCCCACCGTGTGGTGGTTTGAGAGAACAGCCTCTTATGTAGCCTGGGCTGGGCGGGACTTACAGGCATTG
CCACCTGTAATGTAAACATATTTGTGCCTGTTGTGTGCACAGCTGCATTTGTCCCTCTTCCTAAGCATTG
GATAAAGAAACCAAACTAAGTCAAGTCATTTTGTTGGTAATCAAGAAGACCTTTGATCTGTCCTGTTTTT
AACTTCCAGGCTGGCCTGGAACTTAGCATATAACCCAGGCTAGCCTTGAGCTCAGGATCTAGCCTGCGTT
TAACAAGTGTTGGCATATCTGGTTCCTACCACTATGCCCTGCATGCAGTCTTTCATATTGTGAATGTGCA
TATGTCATTTCACTGTAGTAATCTGCATCTGGTGAAGACTTATTTGTATTGCAGCAGTATTTAAGATCCT
TAACATAGTAAATGTGCACAGTGTTAACTCTATTGTACATATTCTCATGTCCACAGTTGTGCCTTTTAGA
TCAGGACTCCTGTACTTAGCAAAGCAAAGAGGCTCACTAATATAAAGCTTCTTTCATGAGACTATAGATT
GAAACGATTCCAATACGGTCAATGGTCCTTCAAGGTAAGACTTCTGTCTCTGATCATTCATATCCTCTTT
GCTTTATGGAATTATGTATGTGCTGTGCACTTGAAACCCCTTCCTCAAACTATTTATGTACATACTGGCA
ATTTTAGTAGGATCAATTTTACTCTTAACTTTGAAGTACAGAAGTGGTGTTGACCTATAAGGTCCCATTT
TGTGGCTTGCTAATAATAATGACTGATTGTAGTAGGCCTTTTCTGTTCACTACAGAAGGAAACCTGAACA
GCGTAAAACTGTAATGGCCATAAACATGTACCTTGCATATTAGTATGCATTTACTGCACACATCTCATTC
CATTTGGATACGATCCTACTCTCAAACCCTTTTGCAGTACAGCAAGGGTCACTAATCTTTTGGCTTCTTC
ATCTTCCTGGACACTGGATAAGGCTGTCCCCTCCTTTCCACTCTTTAATTTCCAGGACTATTACTTTAAA
GACTTAATATTTGCATAAAGGATGGGGTTTTTAATTGATAACATGTCCCTTGAACATTAATGTATATAAC
AGGGACATGATCCATTCATTTTAATAAAAATACTTGGCCAGTTAATGTGTAAAATTACACTTATCCACAA
CCTTATTACTTTTCGGACCATTGTATCTCTTGCACTCCTGCAAGGGATACCGTTTATCTCCCAAGGTCCC
TGCTAGTGGACCATTAATATACAGTGAATCTTCCTTTGTCTTTGCCAGTAAACAAAGGCCATACTCCTTC
GCCTTTCATTTGCACTATATCAGGATATGCTGATCAACAAGGCCGCATTCTTTTGGACTGTTATCATATA
TTAAATGTATGCGTATGCACTGCCACCTGCTCTGTGCACTTGAAAGGATCCCACTCACTTCCTTAGCACC
TTCAGCAGGAAGTGATAATAAGCTCAAGACTTTCATTTGGAAAGTTCACATGTCTAAGCACTTCTCTAAG
AACTACTGTACCCTCTTCTCCGCTTTAAAGCAGAAAGAGGGTTGTACGAAGTGCTCTTCATTTGGACTTA
AGTGCATTAATGCAGTTAGTTGTCCATCATTACCTTTGGAGTTGGATTTTACATCCTTGTACTCTTTTGA
CACCAGAGGCATATTAATTATTTCTGAGCACTTCTCTTGTCAATATTAATCTGTACCCTTACACATATGA
CCTGTGCGGCAGCAAAGGTTCTGAAATGCCTACCTTTTGACTGGGGCTGCTGAGTGGTAGTAACTATTAG
TAACCTCAGCATTTGGATGATTACTATGCAAAAATGTCAAGGACCTGTGTGCTCTCTTTGCATACCATCA
AGGCTACTGAGTCCCAGAATTAATTGCTAAGTTATGCGTATTTATAACTATGAATGTCTGGAATATTTTG
TCCCCTTTACATTATTGCAGAGGTTGCTGAGCCCCCGAAACTACCCGGTACTGTCAATGAGCACAGGGGC
TCTGACGAATGACCTGCTCTCTTCCTTAAACTGATTTTGGGACTCTTAATAGGCACAATGGCAGTTCTGG
ATGGTTTATTTTCTACTCCAACTTGAGCAAATCCCCTGCTAGTTTCCCAATGATATAATAAAGTACAGCA
GTATGTACACCCAACAATGACCCGGATTTCGACCCTTTTTGCATTGCTTTAATATATACAATCCTAAATA
GTCACAATCTCACACTTTATAGTGTTCCTTTTGCCCGGCCTCTAGTTTGTCCATTGACCACTTTTCTGAA
TCACTAATTCTCACAAACCCATCATTAAGGAAGAGTTTGTGCCCTTTCTCAATTCCATCATGCCATCCCT
TTTGCCTCTTTGTTTGAACAGTATTGACTGGGCAAAGCCCTTCTCTTGACTTAAAGTCAACAACACCAGT
TTACTCACTTCATATGGCTACAGTGTCTCAGTTGCCTTCTCCTTGCTCCCACTGAACAGAGACACCTCGA
ATTCTTACATTATTCTGGGTAATGTTAATTACCCCAAACACCCTATGTGTCATTAATAAATTTTGGTGTA
TTTATACACTGAATAGCAAAAGCAGGCCAAAACTAGGTGGATGAGCCTTCAATCTTTAACTTGCACTTCT
AAATTATTCCAATTCCAACTGCTGGCACATTCTAGGGCCAGGAACCATTCTTGCCTACCTTTATTAATGC
TTTATTGTGCAAAATATTGCAGGCAAGTAGCTCAGGGAGTTGGATTGCCACCTTTTACTTGGGGCTTTCC
TTTACAGTATGAACTGAAAATTGTCTTCCTGAGAAGGAAGCTTAGCACTTTTCTTTCCATTCTTCCTCCA
GGAAGGAGCCAACTGTCTGCTTAAGAAACTTTAAGCCCGATTTTGTATATTGCTACTGTACAGGACCAAC
TGCCAGAAAAGTTATTGATAATTTTATTCCTTAAGAAAGGCATTTGGATTGCAAGGTGGATTGACTGTGA
GATCATTAGCTTTTGTGAAGTAAAAATAGCCATTTGTGTCATGTTTCTGAAGACTAAGCAGTGTCTCAGT
GTACTGAGGGTGATGAGTCTGTGGAAAGATCAGTGCAACTATTGCAGAATGTTTAAGACAAGTATCTTTG
CTTGGTCTTTACTACAAGTTTAACAAAACGAAAAAGTCAATCTTTGTGTGGCCTTTAGTATGATTAACTT
TTTGGAAGATGACCTAAGCCTTCTAATCATTATATTTTGTCTGACATTGGTCACCAGTCCTTGCTTATTT
TTAAAAGGTGACTGGATGGATTAAATTTGAGAACATGTCAAGTCGCCTTTGAAAATTATATAGGCCATCA
CATTTAATTAATTCATTCTATCCACCATTAAACTCTGGCAATAATTTGAAGTAGCTTGAAAATTCCTAAA
GTGGGAATTTATTTTAGAGATGATAGAACCTGTTTCCCCACTTTACATTTTAAAATATGTCTGCCAGGAT
CTAATCATTCCTTTAAACGTACACTTCAAAGAGAGATTTTCCTAGTAAGAAAAGAGCTTTCTCTAGTGTG
AAGGGTGCTTTGTAGCCGCCGAGTACTTAGGTCTTTTTTGGGAGCTATTGTGTATGAGTGTATGTATGTG
TGTGTGTACATGCATGTTGCTGCGCGCAGTCATTCATTCACATGGTGCTCAGACAACAATGGGAGCTGGT
TCGTCTATCTTGTGGGTCCTGGAGATCAAAGTGAGATCATCAGGCTTGGCAGCAAGTGCCTTCACCCTCC
GCGTGCCATCTTGCCATCCCGCTGCTGAGTGTTTGATATGACATTGCTGATGAAAATAATCATCACAACA
GCAGTTCTCCCGGCATTACTGAGAAATGATACTATTTTTCTGAGGAGGATGTTCAAGTAACTCATCCAGT
GCAGGATCCTGCTTGAACTACTGCTCCTCCGTTACATCAGACTCTGGCTGTTTAGACTACAGGATGAATT
TGGAGTCTGTTTTGTGCTCCTGCCTCAAGAAGAAGGATTGCCTGGATTTAGAGGAGTGAAGAGTGCTGGA
GAGAGCCCAAAGGGACAAACAATCCCTATGTGAGATTCAAGGACTGCCAGCAGCCTATACAGCTACATTA
CATCTCAGCAGAACTTCTCTTCAAGTCCTCGCTACTCTGAACAAAAAGCTTACAGGCCACATGGAGAAAA
AAAGATCTCCCCCCAGAATTGTGGGCTTGTTGCTTTGCAGTGCTGGCGACCTATTCCCTTTGACGATCCC
TAGGTGGAGATGGGGCATGAGGATCCTCCAGGGGAATAGCTCACCACCACTGGGCAACAGGCCTAGCCCA
GATTTCAGTGAGACGCTTTCCTGAACCCAGCAAGGAAGACAAAGGCTCAAAGAATGCCACCCTACATCAA
AGTAGGAGAAAAGCTGCTGCAATAGTGGCACTGACCTTCCGAGGAAGCCATTCTGCTCTATTTGGTTCTC
TCTCCAGAAGTTAGGAGAACTTTGCCAGCTGTTTACATACTTCAAGATGCACTGCTACCCTACTCATGCC
ATATAATACACAATGCCATCTACCAAATATTACCCTTCCCCAAAGCAGCACAGAAAACTGGGTCTTCAGC
ATGATCAAGCAATGTGAACACACAAAAGGAAGGCAGCTTTATAAATGACCCGAGGATCAACATGCCTGAC
TGCAGCATCTTAAAAGCAATAGAATGAGTGTGTATTGTGTTGTGTGTCTATTTCTTGTTTTATGTATCTA
TTTTTTCCTTGGTCTGTGTGTCTAATTCTTTGTTACACCTATTTCTTCCTTGCTTTGTGTGTCTATTTCT
TCCTTGCATTGTGTCTAATTCTTTGTTATATCTATTTCTTCCTTGCTTCGTGTGTCTGTCTTCCTTGCTT
TGTGTCTATTTCTTCCTTGCAGTTGTGTCTAATTCTTTGTTACATCTATTTCTTCCTTGCTTTTGTGTGT
CTTTCTTTCTTGCTTTTGTGTGTCTATTTCTTCCTTGCAGTTGTGTCTAATTCTTTGTTACATCTATTTC
TTCCTTGCTTTTGTGTCTATTTCTTCCTTGCATTGTGTCTAATTCTTTGGCATATATATTTCTTCATTGC
TTTGTGTGTCTATGTCTCCTTGTGTTGTCTAATTCGTTGTTGCATCTATTTCTTCCTTGCTTTGTGTCTA
TGTCTTCCTTGTTTTGTGTATCTACTTCTTCCTTGTGTGTCTAATTCTTTGTTACATCTATTTCTTCCTT
CCTTTGCATGTCTCCTTCTTTCCTTTGTGTGTCTTTTCTGTCTGCAGTGTGCCTTACCTATTCCCATGTT
TCTCCTGCATGTTCTTTCTTGCAGAGCTTTGAGCTTTGTTTCACTTTCTCTGGTGCCTGTGTGGTCTGCT
TTGTCTTCACTAGCTATGGCTCTCTGTTTTATCTATCTGATTGCTATTTCTCTTAGCTTTTCTTTTACTC
CTGCCTTTCGTGACTCCCCTTTGGGTCACATGTTGCATGCATCCCTCTCTTTTTCTTGTGCTCACCCCAC
TTGTTCTTTGTTCAAGTTCTCTTTGTCAGTCCATTTCAGTTTTCTTTCTGCTGCTTCTATCCTTAGTGAA
TTCTTGTTTACATTTCTTCCCTGCCTTTCTTGGGCCACTTTCTCTGTTTTCTTTTGTATTTGTGTCTCTT
TGCTATTGGTGGATTTCTTATCTCAGCATCATTCTGTTGCTTTGTGTTTGCTTGTGTTTCTATCTTCTAC
TTTCCTCCTTTCTGTTCACTTTGAGCATTTCATCTCTTTACAAGTCTGTGTCTCTCTTGTATTCTAAAGT
AATCCTTTCTTGGATGTTTCTTTGTATGTACATGTGCGTGTGTGCATGTGTGTTATGTGTGTCATGTGTG
AGAGGAGCTTCATAGCCCCTTCCCAATAGGTCCAGAATGTCACCCGTGGAGCCGTTCCTCACACCAGACT
GCCCTGAGAAATAATCTAAGACAAAATACATCATTCCGTCCGGTCAGGATTCAAGTGGCTCTGAAGTGAA
CGCCCAAGTAGAAGACAGAAGTTTTGCGACTTGAGATTTAAAAGGACCAAAATACACAGATGGCCCGTCT
TGAGCTGGCTGGACAGAATGCTGACAACCCAAAGAAGAGGAACTGTTTCTACAGGACACCTGTGACTTCC
AAGAGCGGGGAACTACGTATGTCATAAGACACAAAACCTGAGCTAAGTCCAAGCATAAGACCTAAGGACC
CAATCCTATATGGACAGAATATTTAAGAGATAAAGGCCTATGGCCCAGAACTCTGGAAGGATATTTCTAT
CCTTCTATCCCCAAGACCAAGAAGGGAAATTCGAAGATGAGACCTGCCCCCCAACCCCAGCATCCCTTTC
CATTTCTTATATTTCTATTTAAGCTGTCTTCACTTGAGATGTAATTTTTCATTGTTGCCATTGCCCATAA
AGGAATACGTTTTTAGCTGGATAGTATTGTGCAAGGGTCTGTTTTAAACTGGGTCTTAGCCATTTGTTAA
ATTGTTGATGTTTTACAACTTCCATTTCTCTTCACATCTGCTCCACTTGAGACGGAACTAAATCCAGCCA
GTGTATATAGCCTGACTATTGAAACTTCCCTAGGAATAAGCATGCATACAGATATGCATACTGCCATCCT
CCCTACCTCAGAAGCCCTAGGCTGACAAGAAAAGGAAAGCATCAGGTTGTTAGGGGGAAAACAATGTCAG
GCTATCTAGAGAAAATATAAAGAGTTGTTCCAGACCAATGAGAAGAATTAGACAAGCAATATGCAGATGT
GCCAACCCTCTGAGAAGCACCAGCCAGTGTCACCTTCTTTCTTTGGGCTTAGGTGAGCAGGGTATGGTTT
TCTAATAATGGTTTGGGGACAAAATGAGGTCTGAACTCCCTGCTCATAGTAGTGGCCGAGTAATTTGGTG
CATTTCACCAAAGGAACTCCTGGGTCTAATACCTACCTTTAAAATTAATGATGAGAGACTCTAAGGACTA
CTTAACGGGCTTAATCTTTTTCGTGCCTTCCTCTTCCTCTGTAAGAGGGAAGTTAAATGACACAGGATGA
AAAAGTAACATGCTCATAGCACATTGGCAATTATACATGGTTATTATCTGAAAGTGTAGAGCTTTTCCTA
TAAGGCATCAGACTAAGTACCTGAAGCTTTGTGGGTTCATGGTCTTAGTTGCATATTCCTTAGTTGCAAA
TCCTTTTCAAAAGGTAAGAAAAAGGCACACTGGTCTATTGCCTGTACTTGATCAAGCCCTGATATGAATG
CCAGGGAATGTCTGAGTAACATTAATTTCCTTCCCTGCATATTTTTTGTGCTGAATACTAAGGCTGTGAT
GCTTCACTGTGGTCACCCCCAGGTAACAAGATATTACCAGGTAACCAGGAAACGTATGAATACGTAAACC
ATGAAGCCTACTGTAACTTCCAAGTCAGTGCTGAGTATGTATTACATAGTAGCTGAAGTCTACGCCTCTG
TGTGCTATAGGCACAAAGATTGCTCTAGGAATAACATGCTTTGTAAAAACAAATATATGAACATAACGGG
GCTTGAATGAATAACAGTCCATATACTTAAGGCCAGTGTGTTTCTTCTGCTTTGGTGAGGCTCAGTAAGT
TATATTATACCAGGTAGCAGAAGAGAAAACACATGGAAACTGATTTTAAACTACAAACTAGGTCACTAAT
GCAGGTGATTGATTACCCTATTCTGATCACCTTCTAATTTCTGAATACCCATGTTCAGCACTGGGAATAA
CAAAGGGGGACATTACCACAGAACTAGAATTTACAAAAGAATGCATTAAATAAAGCATTATACAGCTATC
AATTGTTCCATGTGTGCAAATGAATGACTACTAACTACCTCTGATGTATCCGATATTGTTTTGGGTACAT
GAAATATTCATGAGTAACTGCCATGAAATAAGAATGTTTGCATTCCATACTATTCATAAGGAATGAGCCA
ATGCTTAATTTAATCAGTCAAAACTTGAGTGATAAGGGCATGTTAATACAAGAACATTTGCCCAGGTCAC
ATTATGGTTGTGGGTACTTTCTTAACTATAAAGCAGTTCAGTAGTATAAGACAAGACAAATTTTCTATAG
AAATAAAGCTGCCTATAAAATAGGCATAGTCTCTACAAAATTTTCATTGTACTTTTTAGCCCATAATGGG
AAGAGTACAGTTAACAAGCTGGGTGTGGTAGCATGTGCTCTGAGCTGAAGCAACAGGACCACTTGAGCCC
AGAAATTGGAGGCTAGCCTGGGAAGACCATAAGGTCAATCTCAAACCTGGAGGCTAAATATTGTCTCCCA
TGTGTATATTCTCTTTCATGGGTACTGGAGAGATACACAGACGTACATTTCAGTGTGTCCACACTTGAGA
ATAATATGTACGTTGGCATTTTATGAACTCGGAGGTACCATATAAATGTAACAATTCATTTTCTTACTTG
GTATCAATTTCCAGGCTTTTAAAATTCTGCCACATTTATTATACTGTGAAAATAAAGTAAATAAGTAACT
GTGAACCACTGAATATATGAAGCATTCAATACTTGATGAGTACATACTGAATGGCAGTCATTTATTACAA
AACAGTGCCCTTGCTAGGCACTGGGATGCAAAGAGCATTCTCATTGTCCTGTGTATCTAAAGAAATTATG
CATGAGATTAATTTATAATTTGTAAACTGCCATATATATGTGTATATATGCAATATTTGCCTGGTGTGCA
ATGACTTTGCTTTTATCCCAGGCATGCACAACAGATCTGTGTGGAGCTTTGTGAAGTCTACAGTTCTATA
AAGCCGGGACCTAACTGTTGGCTTTATCAGTGAACAGTGATTACTTTCTAAGTTTCATAATGGCTGAAAC
TTAATCATAATGCTTATCACCTAACACCACCTAATAATAATTTTACCATGCTATGTGTTGAGCGAACACA
TAGATTGCTTTCTAGCATTATGTAGCACTTATAGGAGTGAAATCTAGACCAAAACTTCAATTCACTTCAA
TGAGGAAATGAAAACAGAAAAAAAAAATGGATTTGTGCAAGGCAGTGTGCTAAATGTTACACTGAGTGGA
CTATGCTGTCTAGGATACTTCCCAGATCAAGCTTATCGATACCGTCGACGGCCCCCCCGACCGATGTCAG
CCTGGGGGACGAGCTCCACTTAGACGGCGAGGACGTGGCGATGGCGCATGCCGACGCGCTAGACGATTTC
GATCTGGACATGTTGGGGGACGGGGATTCCCCGGGTCCGGGATTTACCCCCCACGACTCCGCCCCCTACG
GCGCTCTGGATATGGCCGACTTCGAGTTTGAGCAGATGTTTACCGATGCCCTTGGAATTGACGAGTACGG
TGGGTAGGGGGCGCGAGGATCCTCTAGAGCTGAGAACTTCAGGGTGAGTTTGGGGACCCTTGATTGTTCT
TTCTTTTTCGCTATTGTAAAATTCATGTTATATGGAGGGGGCAAAGTTTTCAGGGTGTTGTTTAGAATGG
GAAGATGTCCCTTGTATCACCATGGACCCTCATGATAATTTTGTTTCTTTCACTTTCTACTCTGTTGACA
ACCATTGTCTCCTCTTATTTTCTTTTCATTTTCTGTAACTTTTTCGTTAAACTTTAGCTTGCATTTGTAA
CGAATTTTTAAATTCACTTTTGTTTATTTGTCAGATTGTAAGTACTTTCTCTAATCACTTTTTTTTCAAG
GCAATCAGGGTATATTATATTGTACTTCAGCACAGTTTTAGAGAACAATTGTTATAATTAAATGATAAGG
TAGAATATTTCTGCATATAAATTCTGGCTGGCGTGGAAATATTCTTATTGGTAGAAACAACTACACCCTG
GTCATCATCCTGCCTTTCTCTTTATGGTTACAATGATATACACTGTTTGAGATGAGGATAAAATACTCTG
AGTCCAAACCGGGCCCCTCTGCTAACCATGTTCATGCCTTCTTCTCTTTCCTACAGCTCCTGGGCAACGT
GCTGGTTGTTGTGCTGTCTCATCATTTTGGCAAAGAATTCACTCCTCAGGTGCAGGCTGCCTATCAGAAG
GTGGTGGCTGGTGTGGCCAATGCCCTGGCTCACAAATACCACTGAGATCTTTTTCCCTCTGCCAAAAATT
ATGGGGACATCATGAAGCCCCTTGAGCATCTGACTTCTGGCTAATAAAGGAAATTTATTTTCATTGCAAT
AGTGTGTTGGAATTTTTTGTGTCTCTCACTCGGAAGGACATATGGGAGGGCAAATCATTTAAAACATCAG
AATGAGTATTTGGTTTAGAGTTTGGCAACATATGCCCATATGCTGGCTGCCATGAACAAAGGTTGGCTAT
AAAGAGGTCATCAGTATATGAAACAGCCCCCTGCTGTCCATTCCTTATTCCATAGAAAAGCCTTGACTTG
AGGTTAGATTTTTTTTATATTTTGTTTTGTGTTATTTTTTTCTTTAACATCCCTAAAATTTTCCTTACAT
GTTTTACTAGCCAGATTTTTCCTCCTCTCCTGACTACTCCCAGTCATAGCTGTCCCTCTTCTCTTATGGA
GATCCCTCGACTGCATTAATGAATCGGCCAACGCGCGGGGAGAGGCGGTTTGCGTATTGGGCGCTCTTCC
GCTTCCTCGCTCACTGACTCGCTGCGCTCGGTCGTTCGGCTGCGGCGAGCGGTATCAGCTCACTCAAAGG
CGGTAATACGGTTATCCACAGAATCAGGGGATAACGCAGGAAAGAACATGTGAGCAAAAGGCCAGCAAAA
GGCCAGGAACCGTAAAAAGGCCGCGTTGCTGGCGTTTTTCCATAGGCTCCGCCCCCCTGACGAGCATCAC
AAAAATCGACGCTCAAGTCAGAGGTGGCGAAACCCGACAGGACTATAAAGATACCAGGCGTTTCCCCCTG
GAAGCTCCCTCGTGCGCTCTCCTGTTCCGACCCTGCCGCTTACCGGATACCTGTCCGCCTTTCTCCCTTC
GGGAAGCGTGGCGCTTTCTCATAGCTCACGCTGTAGGTATCTCAGTTCGGTGTAGGTCGTTCGCTCCAAG
CTGGGCTGTGTGCACGAACCCCCCGTTCAGCCCGACCGCTGCGCCTTATCCGGTAACTATCGTCTTGAGT
CCAACCCGGTAAGACACGACTTATCGCCACTGGCAGCAGCCACTGGTAACAGGATTAGCAGAGCGAGGTA
TGTAGGCGGTGCTACAGAGTTCTTGAAGTGGTGGCCTAACTACGGCTACACTAGAAGAACAGTATTTGGT
ATCTGCGCTCTGCTGAAGCCAGTTACCTTCGGAAAAAGAGTTGGTAGCTCTTGATCCGGCAAACAAACCA
CCGCTGGTAGCGGTGGTTTTTTTGTTTGCAAGCAGCAGATTACGCGCAGAAAAAAAGGATCTCAAGAAGA
TCCTTTGATCTTTTCTACGGGGTCTGACGCTCAGTGGAACGAAAACTCACGTTAAGGGATTTTGGTCATG
AGATTATCAAAAAGGATCTTCACCTAGATCCTTTTAAATTAAAAATGAAGTTTTAAATCAATCTAAAGTA
TATATGAGTAAACTTGGTCTGACAGTTACCAATGCTTAATCAGTGAGGCACCTATCTCAGCGATCTGTCT
ATTTCGTTCATCCATAGTTGCCTGACTCCCCGTCGTGTAGATAACTACGATACGGGAGGGCTTACCATCT
GGCCCCAGTGCTGCAATGATACCGCGAGACCCACGCTCACCGGCTCCAGATTTATCAGCAATAAACCAGC
CAGCCGGAAGGGCCGAGCGCAGAAGTGGTCCTGCAACTTTATCCGCCTCCATCCAGTCTATTAATTGTTG
CCGGGAAGCTAGAGTAAGTAGTTCGCCAGTTAATAGTTTGCGCAACGTTGTTGCCATTGCTACAGGCATC
GTGGTGTCACGCTCGTCGTTTGGTATGGCTTCATTCAGCTCCGGTTCCCAACGATCAAGGCGAGTTACAT
GATCCCCCATGTTGTGCAAAAAAGCGGTTAGCTCCTTCGGTCCTCCGATCGTTGTCAGAAGTAAGTTGGC
CGCAGTGTTATCACTCATGGTTATGGCAGCACTGCATAATTCTCTTACTGTCATGCCATCCGTAAGATGC
TTTTCTGTGACTGGTGAGTACTCAACCAAGTCATTCTGAGAATAGTGTATGCGGCGACCGAGTTGCTCTT
GCCCGGCGTCAACACGGGATAATACCGCGCCACATAGCAGAACTTTAAAAGTGCTCATCATTGGAAAACG
TTCTTCGGGGCGAAAACTCTCAAGGATCTTACCGCTGTTGAGATCCAGTTCGATGTAACCCACTCGTGCA
CCCAACTGATCTTCAGCATCTTTTACTTTCACCAGCGTTTCTGGGTGAGCAAAAACAGGAAGGCAAAATG
CCGCAAAAAAGGGAATAAGGGCGACACGGAAATGTTGAATACTCATACTCTTCCTTTTTCAATATTATTG
AAGCATTTATCAGGGTTATTGTCTCATGAGCGGATACATATTTGAATGTATTTAGAAAAATAAACAAATA
GGGGTTCCGCGCACATTTCCCCGAAAAGTGCCACCTGACGTCTAAGAAACCATTATTATCATGACATTAA
CCTATAAAAATAGGCGTATCACGAGGCCCTTTCGTCTTCACTCGAGGAGCTTGGCCCATTGCATACGTTG
TATCCATATCATAATATGTACATTTATATTGGCTCATGTCCAACATTACCGCCATGTT
