>Addgene plasmid #26760 | pCMV-Xist-PA | addgene partial sequence | sequence record 33012 | 26760 with LNCX
GACCTCCATAGAAGACACCGGGACCGATCCAGCCTCCGCGGATCAGTTAAAGGCGTGCAACGGCTTGCTC
CAGCCATGTTTGCTCGTTTCCCGTGGATGTGCGGTTCTTCCGTGGTTTCTCTCCATCTAAGGAGCTTTGG
GGGAACATTTTTAGTTCCCCTACCACCAAGCCTTATGGCTTATTTAAGAAAACATATCAAAATTCCACGA
GATTTTTGACGTTTTGATATGTTCTGGTAAGATTTTTTTTTTGACATGTCCTCCATACTTTTTGATATTT
GTAATATTTTCAGTCAATTTTTCATTTTTAAGGAATATTTCTTTGTTGTGCCTTTTGGTTGATACTTGTG
TGTGTATGGTGGACTTACCTTTCTTTCATTGTTTATATATTCTTGCCCATCGGGGCCACGGATACCTGTG
TGTCCTCCCCGCCATTCCATGCCCAACGGGGTTTTGGATACTTACCTGCCTTTTCATTCTTTTTTTTTCT
TATTATTTTTTTTTCTAAACTTGCCCATCTGGGCTGTGGATACCTGCTTTTATTCTTTTTTTCTTCTCCT
TAGCCCATCGGGGCCATGGATACCTGCTTTTTGTAAAAAAAAAAAAAAAAAAAAAAAACCTTTCTCGGTC
CATCGGGACCTCGGATACCTGCGTTTAGTCTTTTTTTCCCATGCCCAACGGGGCCTCGGATACCTGCTGT
TATTATTTTTTTTTCTTTTTCTTTTGCCCATCGGGGCTGTGGATACCTGCTTTAAATTTTTTTTTTCACG
GCCCAACGGGGCGCTT
